>Addgene plasmid #132582 | pIM09 | addgene full sequence | sequence record 265196 | Addgene NGS Result
GTTCATTATCCATCCTCCATCGCCACGATAGTTCATGGCGATAGGTAGAATAGCAATGAACGATTATCCC
TATCAAGCATTCTGACTGATAATTGCTCACACGAATTCATTAAAGAGGAGAAAGGTACCATGCGTAAAGG
CGAAGAGCTGTTCACTGGTGTCGTCCCTATTCTGGTGGAACTGGATGGTGATGTCAACGGTCATAAGTTT
TCCGTGCGTGGCGAGGGTGAAGGTGACGCAACTAATGGTAAACTGACGCTGAAGTTCATCTGTACTACTG
GTAAACTGCCGGTACCTTGGCCGACTCTGGTAACGACGCTGACTTATGGTGTTCAGTGCTTTGCTCGTTA
TCCGGACCATATGAAGCAGCATGACTTCTTCAAGTCCGCCATGCCGGAAGGCTATGTGCAGGAACGCACG
ATTTCCTTTAAGGATGACGGCACGTACAAAACGCGTGCGGAAGTGAAATTTGAAGGCGATACCCTGGTAA
ACCGCATTGAGCTGAAAGGCATTGACTTTAAAGAAGACGGCAATATCCTGGGCCATAAGCTGGAATACAA
TTTTAACAGCCACAATGTTTACATCACCGCCGATAAACAAAAAAATGGCATTAAAGCGAATTTTAAAATT
CGCCACAACGTGGAGGATGGCAGCGTGCAGCTGGCTGATCACTACCAGCAAAACACTCCAATCGGTGATG
GTCCTGTTCTGCTGCCAGACAATCACTATCTGAGCACGCAAAGCGTTCTGTCTAAAGATCCGAACGAGAA
ACGCGATCATATGGTTCTGCTGGAGTTCGTAACCGCAGCGGGCATCACGCATGGTATGGATGAACTGTAC
AAATGATGACCCGGGGGATCCCATGGTACGCGTGCTAGAGGCATCAAATAAAACGAAAGGCTCAGTCGAA
AGACTGGGCCTTTCGTTTTATCTGTTGTTTGTCGGTGAACGCTCTCCTGAGTAGGACAAATCCGCCGCCC
TAGACCTAGCACAGCTAACACCACGTCGTCCCTATCTGCTGCCCTAGGTCTATGAGTGGTTGCTGGATAA
CTTTACGGGCATGCATAAGGCTCGTATAATATATTCAGGGAGACCACAACGGTTTCCCTCTACAAATAAT
TTTGTTTAACTTTGAATTCTTCACACAGGAAACCGGTACCATGAATATTCGTGATCTTGAGTACCTGGTG
GCATTGGCTGAACACCGCCATTTTCGGCGTGCGGCAGATTCCTGCCACGTTAGCCAGCCGACGCTTAGCG
GGCAAATTCGTAAGCTGGAAGATGAGCTGGGCGTGATGTTGCTGGAGCGGACCAGCCGTAAAGTGTTGTT
CACCCAGGCGGGAATGCTGCTGGTGGATCAGGCGCGTACCGTGCTGCGTGAGGTGAAAGTCCTTAAAGAG
ATGGCAAGCCAGCAGGGCGAGACGATGTCCGGACCGCTGCACATTGGTTTGATTCCCACAGTTGGACCGT
ACCTGCTACCGCATATTATCCCTATGCTGCACCAGACCTTTCCAAAGCTGGAAATGTATCTGCATGAAGC
ACAGACCCACCAGTTACTGGCGCAACTGGACAGCGGCAAACTCGATTGCGTGATCCTCGCGCTGGTGAAA
GAGAGCGAAGCATTCATTGAAGTGCCGTTGTTTGATGAGCCAATGTTGCTGGCTATCTATGAAGATCACC
CGTGGGCGAACCGCGAATGCGTACCGATGGCCGATCTGGCAGGGGAAAAACTGCTGATGCTGGAAGATGG
TCACTGTTTGCGCGATCAGGCAATGGGTTTCTGTTTTGAAGCCGGGGCGGATGAAGATACACACTTCCGC
GCGACCAGCCTGGAAACTCTGCGCAACATGGTGGCGGCAGGTAGCGGGATCACTTTACTGCCAGCGCTGG
CTGTGCCGCCGGAGCGCAAACGCGATGGGGTTGTTTATCTGCCGTGCATTAAGCCGGAACCACGCCGCAC
TATTGGCCTGGTTTATCGTCCTGGCTCACCGCTGCGCAGCCGCTATGAGCAGCTGGCAGAGGCCATCCGC
GCAAGAATGGATGGCCATTTCGATAAAGTTTTAAAACAGGCGGTTTAACCCGGGGGATCCCATGGTACGC
GTGCTAGAGGCATCAAATAAAACGAAAGGCTCAGTCGAAAGACTGGGCCTTTCGTTTTATCTGTTGTTTG
TCGGTGAACGCTCTCCTGAGTAGGACAAATCCGCCGCCCTAGACTAGGGCGTTCGGCTGCGGCGAGCGGT
ATCAGCTCACTCAAAGGCGGTAATACGGTTATCCACAGAATCAGGGGATAACGCAGGAAAGAACATGTGA
GCAAAAGGCCAGCAAAAGGCCAGGAACCGTAAAAAGGCCGCGTTGCTGGCGTTTTTCCATAGGCTCCGCC
CCCCTGACGAGCATCACAAAAATCGACGCTCAAGTCAGAGGTGGCGAAACCCGACAGGACTATAAAGATA
CCAGGCGTTTCCCCCTGGAAGCTCCCTCGTGCGCTCTCCTGTTCCGACCCTGCCGCTTACCGGATACCTG
TCCGCCTTTCTCCCTTCGGGAAGCGTGGCGCTTTCTCATAGCTCACGCTGTAGGTATCTCAGTTCGGTGT
AGGTCGTTCGCTCCAAGCTGGGCTGTGTGCACGAACCCCCCGTTCAGCCCGACCGCTGCGCCTTATCCGG
TAACTATCGTCTTGAGTCCAACCCGGTAAGACACGACTTATCGCCACTGGCAGCAGCCACTGGTAACAGG
ATTAGCAGAGCGAGGTATGTAGGCGGTGCTACAGAGTTCTTGAAGTGGTGGCCTAACTACGGCTACACTA
GAAGGACAGTATTTGGTATCTGCGCTCTGCTGAAGCCAGTTACCTTCGGAAAAAGAGTTGGTAGCTCTTG
ATCCGGCAAACAAACCACCGCTGGTAGCGGTGGTTTTTTTGTTTGCAAGCAGCAGATTACGCGCAGAAAA
AAAGGATCTCAAGAAGATCCTTTGATCTTTTCTACGGGGTCTGACGCTCAGTGGAACGAAAACTCACGTT
AAGGGATTTTGGTCATGACTAGTGCTTGGATTCTCACCAATAAAAAACGCCCGGCGGCAACCGAGCGTTC
TGAACAAATCCAGATGGAGTTCTGAGGTCATTACTGGATCTATCAACAGGAGTCCAAGCGAGCTCGTAAA
CTTGGTCTGACAGTTACCAATGCTTAATCAGTGAGGCACCTATCTCAGCGATCTGTCTATTTCGTTCATC
CATAGTTGCCTGACTCCCCGTCGTGTAGATAACTACGATACGGGAGGGCTTACCATCTGGCCCCAGTGCT
GCAATGATACCGCGAGACCCACGCTCACCGGCTCCAGATTTATCAGCAATAAACCAGCCAGCCGGAAGGG
CCGAGCGCAGAAGTGGTCCTGCAACTTTATCCGCCTCCATCCAGTCTATTAATTGTTGCCGGGAAGCTAG
AGTAAGTAGTTCGCCAGTTAATAGTTTGCGCAACGTTGTTGCCATTGCTACAGGCATCGTGGTGTCACGC
TCGTCGTTTGGTATGGCTTCATTCAGCTCCGGTTCCCAACGATCAAGGCGAGTTACATGATCCCCCATGT
TGTGCAAAAAAGCGGTTAGCTCCTTCGGTCCTCCGATCGTTGTCAGAAGTAAGTTGGCCGCAGTGTTATC
ACTCATGGTTATGGCAGCACTGCATAATTCTCTTACTGTCATGCCATCCGTAAGATGCTTTTCTGTGACT
GGTGAGTACTCAACCAAGTCATTCTGAGAATAGTGTATGCGGCGACCGAGTTGCTCTTGCCCGGCGTCAA
TACGGGATAATACCGCGCCACATAGCAGAACTTTAAAAGTGCTCATCATTGGAAAACGTTCTTCGGGGCG
AAAACTCTCAAGGATCTTACCGCTGTTGAGATCCAGTTCGATGTAACCCACTCGTGCACCCAACTGATCT
TCAGCATCTTTTACTTTCACCAGCGTTTCTGGGTGAGCAAAAACAGGAAGGCAAAATGCCGCAAAAAAGG
GAATAAGGGCGACACGGAAATGTTGAATACTCATACTCTTCCTTTTTCAATATTATTGAAGCATTTATCA
GGGTTATTGTCTCATGAGCGGATACATATTTGAATGTATTTAGAAAAATAAACAAATAGGGGTTCCGCGC
ACATTTCCCCGAAAAGTGCCACCTGACGTCTAAGAAACCATTATTATCATGACATTAACCTATAAAAATA
GGCGTATCACGAGGCCCTTTCGTCTTCACCTCGA
Features (pLannotate 1.2.2; 9 found; start..end, strand, type, name):
    130..843     +  CDS            superfolder GFP: GFP variant that folds robustly even when fused to poorly folded proteins (Pédelacq et al., 2006)
    885..971     +  terminator     rrnB T1 terminator: Escherichia coli rrnB; transcription terminator T1 from the E. coli rrnB gene
    980..1051    +  CDS            sspB (fragment): SSPB_ECOLI - Experimental evidence at protein level: Swiss-Prot protein existence level 1. Also stimulates degradation of the N-terminus of RseA (residues 1-108, alone or in complex with sigma-E) by ClpX-ClpP in a non-ssrA-mediated fashion. From Escherichia coli (strain K12).
   1161..2075    +  CDS            oxyR: OXYR_ECOLI - Also known as momR, mor. Experimental evidence at protein level: Swiss-Prot protein existence level 1. Hydrogen peroxide sensor. Activates the expression of a regulon of hydrogen peroxide-inducible genes such as katG, gor, ahpC, ahpF, oxyS (a regulatory RNA), dps, fur and grxA. OxyR expression is negatively autoregulated by binding to a 43 bp region upstream of its own coding sequence. OxyR is inactivated by reduction of its essential disulfide bond by the product of GrxA, itself positively regulated by OxyR. Has also a positive regulatory effect on the production of surface prote
   2114..2200    +  terminator     rrnB T1 terminator: Escherichia coli rrnB; transcription terminator T1 from the E. coli rrnB gene
   2364..2952    -  rep_origin     ori: high-copy-number ColE1/pMB1/pBR322/pUC origin of replication
   3040..3134    -  terminator     lambda t0 terminator: transcription terminator from phage lambda
   3164..4024    -  CDS            AmpR: β-lactamase; bla; confers resistance to ampicillin, carbenicillin, and related antibiotics
   4025..4129    -  promoter       AmpR promoter: bla
