[The description below was written by a language model from this plasmid's Addgene catalogue record and pLannotate feature annotations shown in this document.]
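Description:
pIM09 is a 4,234 bp bacterial expression plasmid built on the pZE1 backbone that functions as a hydrogen peroxide-responsive fluorescent reporter circuit for E. coli. It replicates from a high-copy ColE1/pUC-type origin and is selected with ampicillin through a β-lactamase gene driven by its native bla promoter. A phage lambda t0 terminator lies between the resistance cassette and the origin.

The payload consists of two co-oriented transcription units assembled by Gibson cloning. In the first, the oxyS promoter (oxySp), a natural target of the OxyR regulon, drives superfolder GFP, a robustly folding GFP variant, and the unit ends in an rrnB T1 terminator. In the second, the proD promoter, generally known as an insulated constitutive promoter, drives E. coli oxyR, again followed by an rrnB T1 terminator. OxyR is a transcription factor that senses hydrogen peroxide through formation of a disulfide bond and, once oxidised, activates promoters such as that of oxyS. Supplying OxyR from the plasmid independently of its normal negative autoregulation provides a defined level of sensor protein, so that sfGFP fluorescence reports oxidative activation of oxySp.

The automated annotation also flags a short sspB-like fragment between the first terminator and oxyR. This falls in the region where proD is expected, and the record assigns it no function, so it may simply be an incidental match. The promoters themselves are not annotated in the feature table and are known only from the catalogue fields. The associated publication concerns synthetic gene networks that compensate for crosstalk, which suggests pIM09 serves as a sensor module in that work.
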