Addgene plasmid #132582: pIM09
Purpose: pZE1-oxySp-sfGFP-proD-oxyR
Depositing lab: Timothy Lu. Depositing organization: Massachusetts Institute of Technology. Publication: Gene networks that compensate for crosstalk with crosstalk. Muller IE, Rubens JR, Jun T, Graham D, Xavier R, Lu TK. Nat Commun. 2019 Sep 6;10(1):4028. doi: 10.1038/s41467-019-12021-y. PubMed 31492904.
Backbone
  Vector backbone: pZE1
  Backbone size w/o insert (bp): 2016
  Total vector size (bp): 4234
  Vector type: Bacterial Expression
Growth in bacteria
  Bacterial resistance: Ampicillin, 100 μg/mL
  Growth temperature: 37°C
  Growth strain: DH5alpha
  Copy number: High Copy
Gene/Insert 1
  Gene/Insert name: oxySp-sfGFP-TermT1
  Insert size (bp): 988
  Promoter: oxySp
  Cloning method: Gibson Cloning
  Sequencing primers: 5′ AAAACAGGAAGGCAAAATGC; 3′ CAGATAGGGACGACGTGGTGTTAGCTG
Gene/Insert 2
  Gene/Insert name: proD-oxyR-TermT1
  Insert size (bp): 1230
  Promoter: proD
  Cloning method: Gibson Cloning
  Sequencing primers: 5′ GCGTTCTGTCTAAAGATCCGAAC; 3′ TGCTCACATGTTCTTTCCTGCGT
Terms and licenses: Academic/Nonprofit Terms; Industry Terms: Not Available to Industry
How to cite: pIM09 was a gift from Timothy Lu (Addgene plasmid # 132582 ; http://n2t.net/addgene:132582 ; RRID:Addgene_132582)
